Addgene plasmid #140753: Dead-Lapronic/pcDNA3.1(-)
Purpose: FRET-Based Genetically Encoded Nanosensor for Lactate/Pyruvate Ratio, Negative Control
Depositing lab: Luis Felipe Barros. Publication: Imaging of the Lactate/Pyruvate Ratio Using a Genetically Encoded FRET Indicator. Galaz A, Cortes-Molina F, Arce-Molina R, Romero-Gomez I, Mardones GA, Barros LF, San Martin A. Anal Chem. 2020 Jun 29. doi: 10.1021/acs.analchem.0c01741. PubMed 32600029.
Backbone
  Vector backbone: pcDNA3.1(-)
  Backbone size w/o insert (bp): 5422
  Total vector size (bp): 7498
  Vector type: Mammalian Expression
  Selectable markers: Neomycin (select with G418)
Growth in bacteria
  Bacterial resistance: Ampicillin, 100 μg/mL
  Growth temperature: 37°C
  Growth strain: DH5alpha
  Copy number: High Copy
Gene/Insert
  Gene/Insert name: Dead-Lapronic
  Species: Synthetic
  Insert size (bp): 2076
  Mutation: Changed Histidine 92 to Alanine
  Promoter: CMV
  Cloning method: Restriction Enzyme; 5′ cloning site BamHI (not destroyed); 3′ cloning site HindIII (not destroyed)
  Sequencing primers: 5′ CMV-F; 3′ BGH Reverse
Terms and licenses: Academic/Nonprofit Terms; Industry Terms: Not Available to Industry
How to cite: Dead-Lapronic/pcDNA3.1(-) was a gift from Luis Felipe Barros (Addgene plasmid # 140753 ; http://n2t.net/addgene:140753 ; RRID:Addgene_140753)
