[The description below was written by a language model from this plasmid's Addgene catalogue record and pLannotate feature annotations shown in this document.]
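Description:
Dead-Lapronic/pcDNA3.1(-) is a mammalian expression plasmid of about 7.5 kb built on the pcDNA3.1(-) backbone. It encodes a ligand-insensitive control version of Lapronic, a genetically encoded FRET nanosensor for the lactate/pyruvate ratio. It is propagated in E. coli as a high-copy plasmid through its ColE1/pUC-type origin, with ampicillin selection from the β-lactamase gene. An f1 origin is also present. For mammalian cells, an SV40 early promoter drives the neomycin phosphotransferase gene, followed by an SV40 polyadenylation signal, which allows G418 selection of stable transfectants.

The roughly 2.1 kb synthetic insert sits between BamHI and HindIII sites, downstream of the CMV immediate-early enhancer/promoter and a T7 promoter, and upstream of the bGH polyadenylation signal. The feature table shows a single fusion design. The cyan fluorescent protein mTFP1 comes first, followed by a fragment of the Bacillus subtilis lactate-responsive transcriptional regulator LutR as the sensing domain. After this come Venus-derived sequences annotated as a C-terminal fragment followed by an N-terminal fragment. That order suggests a circularly permuted Venus acting as the FRET acceptor, although the record does not state this explicitly. A short attB2-like annotation lies in the linker region between LutR and the Venus sequences. The small HIV-1 LTR, ble and lacI fragment annotations are probably incidental matches to backbone sequence.

The insert carries a histidine 92 to alanine substitution. The "Dead" name and the stated purpose as a negative control imply that this change abolishes the sensor's response, but the record does not give the mechanism. The construct is used alongside the functional sensor in live-cell imaging to separate genuine metabolite-dependent FRET changes from nonspecific signal artefacts.
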