Features (pLannotate 1.2.2; 24 found; start..end, strand, type, name):
      1..380     +  enhancer       CMV enhancer: human cytomegalovirus immediate early enhancer
    381..584     +  promoter       CMV promoter: human cytomegalovirus (CMV) immediate early promoter
    580..613     +  LTR            5' LTR (truncated) (fragment): truncated 5' long terminal repeat (LTR) from HIV-1
    629..647     +  promoter       T7 promoter: promoter for bacteriophage T7 RNA polymerase
    753..1460    +  CDS            mTFP1: mTFP1 is a basic (constitutively fluorescent) cyan fluorescent protein published in 2006, derived from Clavularia sp.. It has low acid sensitivity.
   1473..2012    +  CDS            lutR (fragment): LUTR_BACSU - Also known as yvfI. Experimental evidence at protein level: Swiss-Prot protein existence level 1. Negatively regulates the transcription of the lutABC operon, which is required for L-lactate utilization. LutR activity is regulated by lactate, since presence of L-lactate, that probably binds to LutR, leads to derepression of the operon. Also appears to be essential for bacilysin biosynthesis. From Bacillus subtilis (strain 168).
   2050..2074    -  protein_bind   attB2: mutant version of attB; recombination site for the Gateway® BP reaction BP Clonase™
   2093..2291    +  CDS            VC155 (fragment): C-terminal fragment of mVenus for use in bimolecular fluorescence complementation (BiFC) (Kodama and Hu, 2010)
   2307..2825    +  CDS            VN173: N-terminal fragment of mVenus for use in bimolecular fluorescence complementation (BiFC) (Kodama and Hu, 2010)
   2861..3085    +  polyA_signal   bGH poly(A) signal: bovine growth hormone polyadenylation signal
   3089..3110    +  promoter       SV40 promoter (fragment): SV40 enhancer and early promoter
   3131..3559    +  rep_origin     f1 ori (sequence partly withheld): f1 bacteriophage origin of replication; arrow indicates direction of (+) strand synthesis
   3573..3902    +  promoter       SV40 promoter: SV40 enhancer and early promoter
   3969..4760    +  CDS            neo: KKA2_KLEPN - Also known as kan, nptII. Experimental evidence at protein level: Swiss-Prot protein existence level 1. Resistance to kanamycin, neomycin, paromomycin, ribostamycin, butirosin and gentamicin B. From Klebsiella pneumoniae.
   4784..4942    +  CDS            ble (fragment): BLE_KLEPN - Experimental evidence at protein level: Swiss-Prot protein existence level 1. Binding protein with a strong affinity to the bleomycin family of antibiotics. Binds to CL990; an antimitotic-antibiotic compound. From Klebsiella pneumoniae.
   4937..5058    +  polyA_signal   SV40 poly(A) signal: SV40 polyadenylation signal
   5131..5147    -  protein_bind   lac operator: The lac repressor binds to the lac operator to inhibit transcription in E. coli. This inhibition can be relieved by adding lactose or isopropyl-β-D-thiogalactopyranoside (IPTG). lac repressor encoded by lacI
   5155..5185    -  promoter       lac promoter: promoter for the E. coli lac operon
   5200..5221    -  protein_bind   CAP binding site: CAP binding activates transcription in the presence of cAMP. E. coli catabolite activator protein
   5234..5326    -  CDS            lacI (fragment): lac repressor; lacI; The lac repressor binds to the lac operator to inhibit transcription in E. coli. This inhibition can be relieved by adding lactose or isopropyl-β-D-thiogalactopyranoside (IPTG).
   5509..6097    -  rep_origin     ori: high-copy-number ColE1/pMB1/pBR322/pUC origin of replication
   6268..7128    -  CDS            AmpR: β-lactamase; bla; confers resistance to ampicillin, carbenicillin, and related antibiotics
   7129..7233    -  promoter       AmpR promoter: bla
   7292..7344    -  misc_feature   bom (fragment): basis of mobility region from pBR322
>Addgene plasmid #140753 | Dead-Lapronic/pcDNA3.1(-) | addgene full sequence | sequence record 296406 | Addgene NGS Result
GACATTGATTATTGACTAGTTATTAATAGTAATCAATTACGGGGTCATTAGTTCATAGCCCATATATGGA
GTTCCGCGTTACATAACTTACGGTAAATGGCCCGCCTGGCTGACCGCCCAACGACCCCCGCCCATTGACG
TCAATAATGACGTATGTTCCCATAGTAACGCCAATAGGGACTTTCCATTGACGTCAATGGGTGGAGTATT
TACGGTAAACTGCCCACTTGGCAGTACATCAAGTGTATCATATGCCAAGTACGCCCCCTATTGACGTCAA
TGACGGTAAATGGCCCGCCTGGCATTATGCCCAGTACATGACCTTATGGGACTTTCCTACTTGGCAGTAC
ATCTACGTATTAGTCATCGCTATTACCATGGTGATGCGGTTTTGGCAGTACATCAATGGGCGTGGATAGC
GGTTTGACTCACGGGGATTTCCAAGTCTCCACCCCATTGACGTCAATGGGAGTTTGTTTTGGCACCAAAA
TCAACGGGACTTTCCAAAATGTCGTAACAACTCCGCCCCATTGACGCAAATGGGCGGTAGGCGTGTACGG
TGGGAGGTCTATATAAGCAGAGCTCTCTGGCTAACTAGAGAACCCACTGCTTACTGGCTTATCGAAATTA
ATACGACTCACTATAGGGAGACCCAAGCTGGCTAGCGTTTAAACGGGCCCTCTAGACTCGAGCGGCCGCC
ACTGTGCTGGATATCTGCAGAATTCCACCACACTGGACTAGTGGATCCGAACATGGTGAGCAAGGGCGAG
GAGACCACAATGGGCGTAATCAAGCCCGACATGAAGATCAAGCTGAAGATGGAGGGCAACGTGAATGGCC
ACGCCTTCGTGATCGAGGGCGAGGGCGAGGGCAAGCCCTACGACGGCACCAACACCATCAACCTGGAGGT
GAAGGAGGGAGCCCCCCTGCCCTTCTCCTACGACATTCTGACCACCGCGTTCGCCTACGGCAACAGGGCC
TTCACCAAGTACCCCGACGACATCCCCAACTACTTCAAGCAGTCCTTCCCCGAGGGCTACTCTTGGGAGC
GCACCATGACCTTCGAGGACAAGGGCATCGTGAAGGTGAAGTCCGACATCTCCATGGAGGAGGACTCCTT
CATCTACGAGATACACCTCAAGGGCGAGAACTTCCCCCCCAACGGCCCCGTGATGCAGAAGAAGACCACC
GGCTGGGACGCCTCCACCGAGAGGATGTACGTGCGCGACGGCGTGCTGAAGGGCGACGTCAAGCACAAGC
TGCTGCTGGAGGGCGGCGGCCACCACCGCGTTGACTTCAAGACCATCTACAGGGCCAAGAAGGCGGTGAA
GCTGCCCGACTATCACTTTGTGGACCACCGCATCGAGATCCTGAACCACGACAAGGACTACAACAAGGTG
ACCGTTTACGAGAGCGCCGTGGCCCGCAACTCCACCGACGGCATGGACGAGCTGTACAAGAGATCTGGTA
CCATGGGGATGGTCGAAATGAAGCAGGGGGAAGGGACGTATGTGAAAAGGTTTGAGCCTGAGCAAATTTC
CATCCCCCTTTCGGCTGCACTTTTGATGAAAAAGAAAGATGTCGCTGAACTGCTCGAAGTCCGTAAAATA
CTTGAAATCGGGGCAGTTTCCAGTGCGGCTCAAAAACGCACGGAGGATGATCTCGGACGCATGCAGGAAG
CACTTGAGGATATGAAGCTGGCGGACGGGAACGGCGAACTTGGCGAAAAAGCCGACCTCGCGTTTGCCCT
TGCGCTTGCCGGCGCTTCGCAGAACGATCTGCTGAAAGGCTTGATGAATCATGTGTCATCTCTCTTAATT
GAGACGATGAGGGAGACGCGCAAAATTTGGCTGTTCTCGAAGAATACAACTGTTAAGCGCCTTTATGAGG
AACACGAAGCCATCTATCAGGCTGTGAAGGAAAAAGACGGCCAAAAAGCGGAGCAAGCGATGCACAATCA
TCTGACAAATGTGGAAAATGTGCTGGCCTCATATTTTGAAGAAACGAAACAAGCCGACGAGCCGGCTATT
CTTAAGAAGGGCGAATTCGACCCAGCTTTCTTGTACAAAGTGGTGCTTAAGAGATCTACCATGGACGGCA
GCGTGCAGCTCGCCGACCACTACCAGCAGAACACCCCCATCGGCGACGGCCCCGTGCTGCTGCCCGACAA
CCACTACCTGAGCTACCAGTCCGCCCTGAGCAAAGACCCCAACGAGAAGCGCGATCACATGGTCCTGCTG
GAGTTCGTGACCGCCGCCGGGATCACTCTCGGCATGGACGAGCTGTACAAGGGTGGCAGCGGTGGCATGG
TGAGCAAGGGCGAGGAGCTGTTCACCGGGGTGGTGCCCATCCTGGTCGAGCTGGACGGCGACGTAAACGG
CCACAAGTTCAGCGTGTCCGGCGAGGGCGAGGGCGATGCCACCTACGGCAAGCTGACCCTGAAGCTGATC
TGCACCACCGGCAAGCTGCCCGTGCCCTGGCCCACCCTCGTGACCACCCTGGGCTACGGCCTGCAGTGCT
TCGCCCGCTACCCCGACCACATGAAGCAGCACGACTTCTTCAAGTCCGCCATGCCCGAAGGCTACGTCCA
GGAGCGCACCATCTTCTTCAAGGACGACGGCAACTACAAGACCCGCGCCGAGGTGAAGTTCGAGGGCGAC
ACCCTGGTGAACCGCATCGAGCTGAAGGGCATCGACTTCAAGGAGGACGGCAACATCCTGGGGCACAAGC
TGGAGTACAACTACAACAGCCACAACGTCTATATCACCGCCGACAAGCAGAAGAACGGCATCAAGGCCAA
CTTCAAGATCCGCCACAACATCGAGTAAAAGCTTAAGTTTAAACCGCTGATCAGCCTCGACTGTGCCTTC
TAGTTGCCAGCCATCTGTTGTTTGCCCCTCCCCCGTGCCTTCCTTGACCCTGGAAGGTGCCACTCCCACT
GTCCTTTCCTAATAAAATGAGGAAATTGCATCGCATTGTCTGAGTAGGTGTCATTCTATTCTGGGGGGTG
GGGTGGGGCAGGACAGCAAGGGGGAGGATTGGGAAGACAATAGCAGGCATGCTGGGGATGCGGTGGGCTC
TATGGCTTCTGAGGCGGAAAGAACCAGCTGGGGCTCTAGGGGGTATCCCC
[124 nt withheld, positions 3131-3254]
C
[91 nt withheld, positions 3256-3346]
A
[49 nt withheld, positions 3348-3396]
CCTTTGACGTTGGAGTCCACGTTCTTT
[37 nt withheld, positions 3424-3460]
ACCCTATCTCGGTCTATTCTTTTGATTTATAAGGGATTTTGCCGATTTCGGCCTATTGGTTAAAAAATGA
GCTGATTTAACAAAAATTTAACGCGAATTAATTCTGTGGAATGTGTGTCAGTTAGGGTGTGGAAAGTCCC
CAGGCTCCCCAGCAGGCAGAAGTATGCAAAGCATGCATCTCAATTAGTCAGCAACCAGGTGTGGAAAGTC
CCCAGGCTCCCCAGCAGGCAGAAGTATGCAAAGCATGCATCTCAATTAGTCAGCAACCATAGTCCCGCCC
CTAACTCCGCCCATCCCGCCCCTAACTCCGCCCAGTTCCGCCCATTCTCCGCCCCATGGCTGACTAATTT
TTTTTATTTATGCAGAGGCCGAGGCCGCCTCTGCCTCTGAGCTATTCCAGAAGTAGTGAGGAGGCTTTTT
TGGAGGCCTAGGCTTTTGCAAAAAGCTCCCGGGAGCTTGTATATCCATTTTCGGATCTGATCAAGAGACA
GGATGAGGATCGTTTCGCATGATTGAACAAGATGGATTGCACGCAGGTTCTCCGGCCGCTTGGGTGGAGA
GGCTATTCGGCTATGACTGGGCACAACAGACAATCGGCTGCTCTGATGCCGCCGTGTTCCGGCTGTCAGC
GCAGGGGCGCCCGGTTCTTTTTGTCAAGACCGACCTGTCCGGTGCCCTGAATGAACTGCAGGACGAGGCA
GCGCGGCTATCGTGGCTGGCCACGACGGGCGTTCCTTGCGCAGCTGTGCTCGACGTTGTCACTGAAGCGG
GAAGGGACTGGCTGCTATTGGGCGAAGTGCCGGGGCAGGATCTCCTGTCATCTCACCTTGCTCCTGCCGA
GAAAGTATCCATCATGGCTGATGCAATGCGGCGGCTGCATACGCTTGATCCGGCTACCTGCCCATTCGAC
CACCAAGCGAAACATCGCATCGAGCGAGCACGTACTCGGATGGAAGCCGGTCTTGTCGATCAGGATGATC
TGGACGAAGAGCATCAGGGGCTCGCGCCAGCCGAACTGTTCGCCAGGCTCAAGGCGCGCATGCCCGACGG
CGAGGATCTCGTCGTGACCCATGGCGATGCCTGCTTGCCGAATATCATGGTGGAAAATGGCCGCTTTTCT
GGATTCATCGACTGTGGCCGGCTGGGTGTGGCGGACCGCTATCAGGACATAGCGTTGGCTACCCGTGATA
TTGCTGAAGAGCTTGGCGGCGAATGGGCTGACCGCTTCCTCGTGCTTTACGGTATCGCCGCTCCCGATTC
GCAGCGCATCGCCTTCTATCGCCTTCTTGACGAGTTCTTCTGAGCGGGACTCTGGGGTTCGAAATGACCG
ACCAAGCGACGCCCAACCTGCCATCACGAGATTTCGATTCCACCGCCGCCTTCTATGAAAGGTTGGGCTT
CGGAATCGTTTTCCGGGACGCCGGCTGGATGATCCTCCAGCGCGGGGATCTCATGCTGGAGTTCTTCGCC
CACCCCAACTTGTTTATTGCAGCTTATAATGGTTACAAATAAAGCAATAGCATCACAAATTTCACAAATA
AAGCATTTTTTTCACTGCATTCTAGTTGTGGTTTGTCCAAACTCATCAATGTATCTTATCATGTCTGTAT
ACCGTCGACCTCTAGCTAGAGCTTGGCGTAATCATGGTCATAGCTGTTTCCTGTGTGAAATTGTTATCCG
CTCACAATTCCACACAACATACGAGCCGGAAGCATAAAGTGTAAAGCCTGGGGTGCCTAATGAGTGAGCT
AACTCACATTAATTGCGTTGCGCTCACTGCCCGCTTTCCAGTCGGGAAACCTGTCGTGCCAGCTGCATTA
ATGAATCGGCCAACGCGCGGGGAGAGGCGGTTTGCGTATTGGGCGCTCTTCCGCTTCCTCGCTCACTGAC
TCGCTGCGCTCGGTCGTTCGGCTGCGGCGAGCGGTATCAGCTCACTCAAAGGCGGTAATACGGTTATCCA
CAGAATCAGGGGATAACGCAGGAAAGAACATGTGAGCAAAAGGCCAGCAAAAGGCCAGGAACCGTAAAAA
GGCCGCGTTGCTGGCGTTTTTCCATAGGCTCCGCCCCCCTGACGAGCATCACAAAAATCGACGCTCAAGT
CAGAGGTGGCGAAACCCGACAGGACTATAAAGATACCAGGCGTTTCCCCCTGGAAGCTCCCTCGTGCGCT
CTCCTGTTCCGACCCTGCCGCTTACCGGATACCTGTCCGCCTTTCTCCCTTCGGGAAGCGTGGCGCTTTC
TCATAGCTCACGCTGTAGGTATCTCAGTTCGGTGTAGGTCGTTCGCTCCAAGCTGGGCTGTGTGCACGAA
CCCCCCGTTCAGCCCGACCGCTGCGCCTTATCCGGTAACTATCGTCTTGAGTCCAACCCGGTAAGACACG
ACTTATCGCCACTGGCAGCAGCCACTGGTAACAGGATTAGCAGAGCGAGGTATGTAGGCGGTGCTACAGA
GTTCTTGAAGTGGTGGCCTAACTACGGCTACACTAGAAGAACAGTATTTGGTATCTGCGCTCTGCTGAAG
CCAGTTACCTTCGGAAAAAGAGTTGGTAGCTCTTGATCCGGCAAACAAACCACCGCTGGTAGCGGTGGTT
TTTTTGTTTGCAAGCAGCAGATTACGCGCAGAAAAAAAGGATCTCAAGAAGATCCTTTGATCTTTTCTAC
GGGGTCTGACGCTCAGTGGAACGAAAACTCACGTTAAGGGATTTTGGTCATGAGATTATCAAAAAGGATC
TTCACCTAGATCCTTTTAAATTAAAAATGAAGTTTTAAATCAATCTAAAGTATATATGAGTAAACTTGGT
CTGACAGTTACCAATGCTTAATCAGTGAGGCACCTATCTCAGCGATCTGTCTATTTCGTTCATCCATAGT
TGCCTGACTCCCCGTCGTGTAGATAACTACGATACGGGAGGGCTTACCATCTGGCCCCAGTGCTGCAATG
ATACCGCGAGACCCACGCTCACCGGCTCCAGATTTATCAGCAATAAACCAGCCAGCCGGAAGGGCCGAGC
GCAGAAGTGGTCCTGCAACTTTATCCGCCTCCATCCAGTCTATTAATTGTTGCCGGGAAGCTAGAGTAAG
TAGTTCGCCAGTTAATAGTTTGCGCAACGTTGTTGCCATTGCTACAGGCATCGTGGTGTCACGCTCGTCG
TTTGGTATGGCTTCATTCAGCTCCGGTTCCCAACGATCAAGGCGAGTTACATGATCCCCCATGTTGTGCA
AAAAAGCGGTTAGCTCCTTCGGTCCTCCGATCGTTGTCAGAAGTAAGTTGGCCGCAGTGTTATCACTCAT
GGTTATGGCAGCACTGCATAATTCTCTTACTGTCATGCCATCCGTAAGATGCTTTTCTGTGACTGGTGAG
TACTCAACCAAGTCATTCTGAGAATAGTGTATGCGGCGACCGAGTTGCTCTTGCCCGGCGTCAATACGGG
ATAATACCGCGCCACATAGCAGAACTTTAAAAGTGCTCATCATTGGAAAACGTTCTTCGGGGCGAAAACT
CTCAAGGATCTTACCGCTGTTGAGATCCAGTTCGATGTAACCCACTCGTGCACCCAACTGATCTTCAGCA
TCTTTTACTTTCACCAGCGTTTCTGGGTGAGCAAAAACAGGAAGGCAAAATGCCGCAAAAAAGGGAATAA
GGGCGACACGGAAATGTTGAATACTCATACTCTTCCTTTTTCAATATTATTGAAGCATTTATCAGGGTTA
TTGTCTCATGAGCGGATACATATTTGAATGTATTTAGAAAAATAAACAAATAGGGGTTCCGCGCACATTT
CCCCGAAAAGTGCCACCTGACGTCGACGGATCGGGAGATCTCCCGATCCCCTATGGTGCACTCTCAGTAC
AATCTGCTCTGATGCCGCATAGTTAAGCCAGTATCTGCTCCCTGCTTGTGTGTTGGAGGTCGCTGAGTAG
TGCGCGAGCAAAATTTAAGCTACAACAAGGCAAGGCTTGACCGACAATTGCATGAAGAATCTGCTTAGGG
TTAGGCGTTTTGCGCTGCTTCGCGATGTACGGGCCAGATATACGCGTT
